>Addgene plasmid #211235 | pBiT3.1-N_CFAP52:1-620 | addgene full sequence | sequence record 425929 | Addgene NGS Result
AAGACGCGTTAATTAAGACGTCGGCAGTGAAAAAAATGCTTTATTTGTGAAATTTGTGATGCTATTGCTT
TATTTGTAACCATTATAAGCTGCAATAAACAAGTTAACAACAACAATTGCATTCATTTTATGTTTCAGGT
TCAGGGGGAGGTGTGGGAGGTTTTTTAAAGCAAGTAAAACCTCTACAAATGTGGTATGGCTGATTATGAT
CCGCGGCCGCAATACGTCGACGTTATCAGCTGACTTCGTACGAGAGCCTAGGATTATGGCGCGCCACTAG
TTATTAATAGTAATCAATTACGGGGTCATTAGTTCATAGCCCATATATGGAGTTCCGCGTTACATAACTT
ACGGTAAATGGCCCGCCTGGCTGACCGCCCAACGACCCCCGCCCATTGACGTCAATAATGACGTATGTTC
CCATAGTAACGCCAATAGGGACTTTCCATTGACGTCAATGGGTGGAGTATTTACGGTAAACTGCCCACTT
GGCAGTACATCAAGTGTATCATATGCCAAGTCCGCCCCCTATTGACGTCAATGACGGTAAATGGCCCGCC
TGGCATTATGCCCAGTACATGACCTTACGGGACTTTCCTACTTGGCAGTACATCTACGTATTAGTCATCG
CTATTACCATGGTGATGCGGTTTTGGCAGTACACCAATGGGCGTGGATAGCGGTTTGACTCACGGGGATT
TCCAAGTCTCCACCCCATTGACGTCAATGGGAGTTTGTTTTGGCACCAAAATCAACGGGACTTTCCAAAA
TGTCGTAATAACCCCGCCCCGTTGACGCAAATGGGCGGTAGGCGTGTACGGTGGGAGGTCTATATAAGCA
GAGCTGGTTTAGTGAACCGTCAGATCACTAGAATCTTTATTGCGGTAGTTTATCACAGTTAAATTGCTAA
CGCAGTCAGTGCTTCTGACACAACAGTCTCGAACTTAAGCTGCAGAAGTTGGTCGTGAGGCACTGGGCAG
GTAAGTATCAAGGTTACAAGACAGGTTTAAGGAGACCAATAGAAACTGGGCTTGTCGAGACAGAGAAGAC
TCTTGCGTTTCTGATAGGCACCTATTGGTCTTACTGACATCCACTTTGCCTTTCTCTCCACAGGTGTCCA
CTCCCAGTTCAATTACAGCTCTTAAGGCTAGAGTATTAATACGACTCACTATAGGGGTTAGCGATCGCCA
TGGTGAGCGGCTGGCGGCTGTTCAAGAAGATTAGCGGGAGCTCCGGTGGCTCGAGCGGTATGGATAACAA
AATTTCGCCGGAGGCCCAAGTGGCGGAGCTGGAACTTGACGCCGTGATCGGCTTCAATGGACATGTGCCC
ACTGGTCTCAAATGCCATCCTGACCAGGAGCATATGATTTATCCTCTTGGTTGCACAGTCCTCATTCAGG
CAATAAATACTAAAGAGCAGAACTTCCTACAGGGTCATGGCAACAACGTCTCCTGCTTGGCCATCTCCAG
GTCTGGAGAGTACATCGCCTCCGGACAAGTCACATTCATGGGGTTCAAGGTAGACATCATTTTGTGGGAT
TATAAGAACAGAGAGCTGCTTGCTCGGCTGTCCCTTCACAAAGGCAAAATTGAAGCTCTGGCCTTTTCTC
CAAATGATTTGTACTTGGTATCACTAGGAGGCCCAGATGACGGAAGTGTGGTGGTGTGGAGCATAGCCAA
GAGAGATGCCATCTGTGGCAGCCCTGCAGCCGGCCTCAATGTTGGCAATGCCACCAATGTGATCTTCTCC
AGGTGCCGGGATGAGATGTTTATGACTGCTGGAAATGGGACAATTCGAGTATGGGAATTGGATCTTCCAA
ATAGAAAAATCTGGCCAACTGAGAGCCAAACAGGACAGTTGAAAAGAATAGTCATGAGTATTGGAGTGGA
TGATGATGATAGCTTTTTCTACCTTGGCACCACGACTGGAGATATTCTAAAAATGAACCCCAGGACTAAA
CTGCTGACAGATGTTGGGCCTGCGAAGGACAAATTCAGTTTGGGAGTGTCAGCTATCAGGTGCCTGAAGA
TGGGGGGTTTGTTGGTGGGCTCTGGAGCCGGACTGCTGGTCTTCTGTAAAAGCCCTGGCTACAAACCCAT
CAAGAAGATTCAGTTACAAGGCGGCATCACTTCTATCACACTTCGAGGAGAAGGACACCAGTTTCTCGTA
GGAACAGAAGAATCGCACATTTATCGTGTCAGCTTCACGGATTTCAAAGAGACGCTCATAGCGACTTGTC
ACTTTGATGCTGTCAAGGATATTGTCTTTCCATTTGGCACTGCTGAGCTATTTGCAACCTGTGCCAAGAA
GGATATCAGGGTGTGGCACACATCATCCAACAGGGAGCTGCTGCGGATCACCGTGCCCAACATGACCTGC
CACGGCATCGACTTCATGAGGGACGGCAAAAGCATCATTTCAGCATGGAACGACGGTAAAATCCGAGCCT
TCGCCCCAGAGACAGGCCGACTGATGTATGTCATTAACAATGCTCACAGGATCGGCGTCACCGCCATCGC
CACCACCAGTGACTGTAAAAGGGTCATCAGTGGCGGTGGGGAAGGGGAGGTGAGGGTATGGCAGATAGGC
TGTCAGACCCAGAAGCTGGAGGAGGCCCTGAAGGAACACAAGTCATCAGTGTCCTGCATTAGGGTGAAGA
GGAACAACGAGGAGTGTGTCACCGCCAGCACCGATGGGACTTGTATCATTTGGGACCTTGTGCGTCTCAG
GAGGAATCAGATGATACTAGCCAACACCTTATTCCAGTGTGTGTGCTATCACCCTGAGGAGTTCCAGATC
ATCACCAGCGGAACAGACAGAAAGATTGCTTACTGGGAAGTATTTGATGGGACAGTAATCAGAGAATTGG
AAGGTTCCCTGTCTGGGTCGATAAATGGCATGGATATCACACAGGAAGGGGTGCACTTTGTCACAGGTGG
AAATGACCATCTGGTCAAAGTTTGGGATTATAATGAGGGTGAAGTGACTCACGTTGGGGTGGGACACAGT
GGCAACATCACACGCATCCGCATAAGTCCAGGAAATCAATATATTGTTAGTGTAAGTGCCGATGGAGCCA
TTTTGCGATGGAAGTACCCATATACCTCCTAATCTAGAGGTCAAGCTTCGGGGGTTTAAACCTGCAGGCA
TGCAAGCTGATTTGGCTGCTGCCACCGCTGAGCAAGGCCGCTTCGAGCAGACATGATAAGATACATTGAT
GAGTTTGGACAAACCACAACTAGAATGCAGTGAAAAAAATGCTTTATTTGTGAAATTTGTGATGCTATTG
CTTTATTTGTAACCATTATAAGCTGCAATAAACAAGTTAACAACAACAATTGCATTCATTTTATGTTTCA
GGTTCAGGGGGAGATGTGGGAGGTTTTTTTAAGCAAGTAAAACCTCTACAAATGTGGTAAAATCTTAATT
AAGACTTCTAATATAACTTCGTATAGCATACATTATACGAAGTTATGGTTCCACTGTTGACAATTAATCA
TCGGCATAGTATATCGGCATAGTATAATACGACAAGGTGAGGAACTAAACCCAGGAGGCAGATCATGATT
GAACAAGATGGATTGCACGCAGGTTCTCCGGCCGCTTGGGTGGAGAGGCTATTCGGCTATGACTGGGCAC
AACAGACAATCGGCTGCTCTGATGCCGCCGTGTTCCGGCTGTCAGCGCAGGGGCGCCCGGTTCTTTTTGT
CAAGACCGACCTGTCCGGTGCCCTGAATGAACTGCAGGACGAGGCAGCGCGGCTATCGTGGCTGGCCACG
ACGGGCGTTCCTTGCGCAGCTGTGCTCGACGTTGTCACTGAAGCGGGAAGGGACTGGCTGCTATTGGGCG
AAGTGCCGGGGCAGGATCTCCTGTCATCTCACCTTGCTCCTGCCGAGAAAGTATCCATCATGGCTGATGC
AATGCGGCGGCTGCATACGCTTGATCCGGCTACCTGCCCATTCGACCACCAAGCGAAACATCGCATCGAG
CGAGCACGTACTCGGATGGAAGCCGGTCTTGTCGATCAGGATGATCTGGACGAAGAGCATCAGGGGCTCG
CGCCAGCCGAACTGTTCGCCAGGCTCAAGGCGCGCATGCCCGACGGCGAGGATCTCGTCGTGACCCATGG
CGATGCCTGCTTGCCGAATATCATGGTGGAAAATGGCCGCTTTTCTGGATTCATCGACTGTGGCCGGCTG
GGTGTGGCGGACCGCTATCAGGACATAGCGTTGGCTACCCGTGATATTGCTGAAGAGCTTGGCGGCGAAT
GGGCTGACCGCTTCCTCGTGCTTTACGGTATCGCCGCTCCCGATTCGCAGCGCATCGCCTTCTATCGCCT
TCTTGACGAGTTCTTCTGATTCGAAATGACCGACCAAGCGACGCCCAACCGGTATCAGCTCACTCAAAGG
CGGTAATACGGTTATCCACAGAATCAGGGGATAACGCAGGAAAGAACATGTGAGCAAAAGGCCAGCAAAA
GGCCAGGAACCGTAAAAAGGCCGCGTTGCTGGCGTTTTTCCATAGGCTCCGCCCCCCTGACGAGCATCAC
AAAAATCGACGCTCAAGTCAGAGGTGGCGAAACCCGACAGGACTATAAAGATACCAGGCGTTTCCCCCTG
GAAGCTCCCTCGTGCGCTCTCCTGTTCCGACCCTGCCGCTTACCGGATACCTGTCCGCCTTTCTCCCTTC
GGGAAGCGTGGCGCTTTCTCATAGCTCACGCTGTAGGTATCTCAGTTCGGTGTAGGTCGTTCGCTCCAAG
CTGGGCTGTGTGCACGAACCCCCCGTTCAGCCCGACCGCTGCGCCTTATCCGGTAACTATCGTCTTGAGT
CCAACCCGGTAAGACACGACTTATCGCCACTGGCAGCAGCCACTGGTAACAGGATTAGCAGAGCGAGGTA
TGTAGGCGGTGCTACAGAGTTCTTGAAGTGGTGGCCTAACTACGGCTACACTAGAAGGACAGTATTTGGT
ATCTGCGCTCTGCTGAAGCCAGTTACCTTCGGAAAAAGAGTTGGTAGCTCTTGATCCGGCAAACAAACCA
CCGCTGGTAGCGGTGGTTTTTTTGTTTGCAAGCAGCAGATTACGCGCAGAAAAAAAGGATTTCAAGAAGA
TCCTTTGATCTTTTCTACGGGGTCTGACGCTCAGTGGAACGAAAACTCACGTTAAGGGATTTTGGTCATG
AGATTATCAAAAAGGATCTTCACCTAGATCCTTTTATAGTCCGGAATCGTCACACAAAAAACCAACACAC
AGATGTAATGAAAATAAAGATATTTTATTGCGGCCATCGTGATGGCTAGAGTTTAGCCCTCCCACACATA
ACCAGAGGGCAGCAATTCACGAATCCCAACTGCCGTCGGCTGTCCATCACTGTCCTTCACTATGGCTTTG
ATCCCAGGATGCAGATCGAGAAGCACCTGTCGGCACCGTCCGCAGGGGCTCAAGATGCCCCTGTTCTCAT
TTCCGATCGCGACGATACAAGTCAGGTTGCCAGCTGCCGCAGCAGCAGCAGTGCCCAGCACCACGAGTTC
TGCACAAGGTCCCCCAGTAAAATGATATACATTGACACCAGTGAAGATGCGGCCGTCGCTAGAGAGAGCT
GCGCTGGCGACGCTGTAGTCTTCAGAGATGGGGATGCTGTTGATTGTAGCCGTTGCTCTTTCAATGAGGG
TGGATTCTTCTTGAGACAAAGGCTTGGCCATGGTGGCGCTAGTGTCAGAAGAATCGAGCTTTTTGCAAAA
GCCTAGGCCTCCAAAAAAGCCTCCTCACTACTTCTGGAATAGCTCAGAGGCCGAGGCGGCCTCGGCCTCT
GCATAAATAAAAAAAATTAGTCAGCCATGGGGCGGAGAATGGGCGGAACTGGGCGGAGTTAGGGGCGGGA
TGGGCGGAGTTAGGGGCGGGACTATGGTTGCTGACTAATTGAGATGCATGCTTTGCATACTTCTGCCTGC
TGGGGAGCCTGGGGACTTTCCACACCTGGTTGCTGACTAATTGAGATGCATGCTTTGCATACTTCTGCCT
GCTGGGGAGCCTGGGGACTTTCCACACCCTAACTGACACACATTCCACAGCTGGTTCTTTCCGCCTCAGA
AGGTACCTAACCAAGTTCCTCTTTCAGAGGTTATTTCAGGCCATGGTGCTGCGC
Features (pLannotate 1.2.2; 17 found; start..end, strand, type, name):
     24..105     -  polyA_signal   SV40 poly(A) signal: SV40 polyadenylation signal
    128..211     -  CDS            large T antigen (fragment): large T antigen from SV40 (simian virus 40)
    276..641     +  enhancer       CMV enhancer: human cytomegalovirus immediate early enhancer
    643..842     +  promoter       CMV promoter: human cytomegalovirus (CMV) immediate early promoter
    981..1113    +  intron         chimeric intron: chimera between introns from human β-globin and immunoglobulin heavy chain genes
   1157..1175    +  promoter       T7 promoter: promoter for bacteriophage T7 RNA polymerase
   1250..3109    +  CDS            CFAP52: CFA52_HUMAN - Also known as WDR16 From Homo sapiens (Human).
   3140..3158    +  misc_feature   MCS (fragment): pUC18/19 multiple cloning site
   3207..3328    -  polyA_signal   SV40 poly(A) signal: SV40 polyadenylation signal
   3351..3419    -  CDS            large T antigen (fragment): large T antigen from SV40 (simian virus 40)
   3443..3476    +  protein_bind   loxP: Cre-mediated recombination occurs in the 8-bp core sequence (GCATACAT). Cre recombinase
   3486..3533    +  promoter       EM7 promoter: synthetic bacterial promoter&nbsp
   3565..4356    +  CDS            neo: KKA2_KLEPN - Also known as kan, nptII. Experimental evidence at protein level: Swiss-Prot protein existence level 1. Resistance to kanamycin, neomycin, paromomycin, ribostamycin, butirosin and gentamicin B. From Klebsiella pneumoniae.
   4517..5105    -  rep_origin     ori: high-copy-number ColE1/pMB1/pBR322/pUC origin of replication
   5231..5279    -  polyA_signal   poly(A) signal: synthetic polyadenylation signal
   5303..5701    -  CDS            BSD: blasticidin S deaminase; Aspergillus terreus BSD; confers resistance to blasticidin
   5732..6089    -  promoter       SV40 promoter: SV40 enhancer and early promoter
