[The description below was written by a language model from this plasmid's Addgene catalogue record and pLannotate feature annotations shown in this document.]
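Description:
pBiT3.1-N_CFAP52:1-620 is a mammalian expression plasmid built on Promega's pBiT3.1-N backbone, carrying full-length human CFAP52 (also known as WDR16 or WDRPUH; residues M1 to S620, an 1860 bp insert) fused at its N terminus to the HiBiT tag through a short glycine/serine linker. The coding sequence was derived from a Mammalian Gene Collection clone and inserted by ligation-independent cloning between XhoI and XbaI sites that remain intact. It differs from the reference at three positions (A91V, C199S, E336K), which the depositor records as annotated sequence conflicts. Transcription is driven by the CMV immediate-early enhancer and promoter, followed by a chimeric β-globin/immunoglobulin intron that promotes efficient mRNA processing, and is terminated by an SV40 polyadenylation signal. A T7 promoter sits just upstream of the open reading frame and serves as the 5′ sequencing primer site.

The plasmid replicates in E. coli at high copy from a ColE1/pUC-type origin and is selected with kanamycin through an EM7-driven neo (nptII) gene, which is preceded by a single loxP site. The catalogue lists neomycin/G418 as the mammalian selectable marker, but the feature table shows only the bacterial EM7 promoter in front of neo. It also shows a separate SV40 early promoter–blasticidin S deaminase–synthetic poly(A) cassette, which suggests blasticidin may be the functional mammalian selection. The record does not resolve this discrepancy.

HiBiT is a small peptide that complements the LgBiT fragment to reconstitute NanoLuc luciferase, giving a luminescent readout of tagged protein. The plasmid was deposited with a study of the ligandability of WD40 repeat proteins, although the record does not name a specific assay.
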