Addgene plasmid #211235: pBiT3.1-N_CFAP52:1-620
Purpose: Mammalian expression of full-length human CFAP52. N-terminal HiBiT tag.
Depositing lab: Cheryl Arrowsmith. Depositing organization: University of Toronto. Publication: A Target Class Ligandability Evaluation of WD40 Repeat-Containing Proteins. Ackloo S, Li F, Szewczyk M, Seitova A, Loppnau P, Zeng H, Xu J, Ahmad S, Arnautova YA, Baghaie AJ, Beldar S, Bolotokova A, Centrella PA, Chau I, Clark MA, Cuozzo JW, Dehghani-Tafti S, Disch JS, Dong A, Dumas A, Feng JA, Ghiabi P, Gibson E, Gilmer J, Goldman B, Green SR, Guie MA, Guilinger JP, Harms N, Herasymenko O, Houliston S, Hutchinson A, Kearnes S, Keefe AD, Kimani SW, Kramer T, Kutera M, Kwak HA, Lento C, Li Y, Liu J, Loup J, Machado RAC, Mulhern CJ, Perveen S, Righetto GL, Riley P, Shrestha S, Sigel EA, Silva M, Sintchak MD, Slakman BL, Taylor RD, Thompson J, Torng W, Underkoffler C, von Rechenberg M, Walsh RT, Watson I, Wilson DJ, Wolf E, Yadav M, Yazdi AK, Zhang J, Zhang Y, Santhakumar V, Edwards AM, Barsyte-Lovejoy D, Schapira M, Brown PJ, Halabelian L, Arrowsmith CH. J Med Chem. 2025 Jan 23;68(2):1092-1112. doi: 10.1021/acs.jmedchem.4c02010. Epub 2024 Nov 4. PubMed 39495097.
Backbone
  Vector backbone: pBiT3.1-N
  Backbone manufacturer: Promega
  Vector type: Mammalian Expression
  Selectable markers: Neomycin (select with G418)
Growth in bacteria
  Bacterial resistance: Kanamycin, 50 μg/mL
  Growth temperature: 37°C
  Growth strain: DH5alpha
  Copy number: High Copy
Gene/Insert
  Gene/Insert name: CFAP52:M1-S620
  Species: H. sapiens (human)
  Insert size (bp): 1860
  Mutation: A91V C199S E336K annotated sequence conflicts
  Entrez Gene: WDR16 (a.k.a. WDRPUH, FLJ37528)
  Promoter: CMV
  Tag / fusion protein: MVSGWRLFKKISGSSGGSSG (N terminal on insert)
  Cloning method: Ligation Independent Cloning
  Sequencing primers: 5′ T7; 3′ TTGCTCAGCGGTGGCAGCAG
Resource information
  A portion of this plasmid was derived from a plasmid made by: Mammalian Gene Collection (BC025392.2)
Terms and licenses: Academic/Nonprofit Terms; Industry Terms: Not Available to Industry
Depositor comments: 5' Cloning Site: Xho1 (not destroyed), 3' Cloning Site: Xba1 (not destroyed).
How to cite: pBiT3.1-N_CFAP52:1-620 was a gift from Cheryl Arrowsmith (Addgene plasmid # 211235 ; http://n2t.net/addgene:211235 ; RRID:Addgene_211235)
