>Addgene plasmid #211235 | pBiT3.1-N_CFAP52:1-620 | depositor partial sequence | sequence record 411948 | Insert sequence
ATGGATAACAAAATTTCGCCGGAGGCCCAAGTGGCGGAGCTGGAACTTGACGCCGTGATCGGCTTCAATG
GACATGTGCCCACTGGTCTCAAATGCCATCCTGACCAGGAGCATATGATTTATCCTCTTGGTTGCACAGT
CCTCATTCAGGCAATAAATACTAAAGAGCAGAACTTCCTACAGGGTCATGGCAACAACGTCTCCTGCTTG
GCCATCTCCAGGTCTGGAGAGTACATCGCCTCCGGACAAGTCACATTCATGGGGTTCAAGGTAGACATCA
TTTTGTGGGATTATAAGAACAGAGAGCTGCTTGCTCGGCTGTCCCTTCACAAAGGCAAAATTGAAGCTCT
GGCCTTTTCTCCAAATGATTTGTACTTGGTATCACTAGGAGGCCCAGATGACGGAAGTGTGGTGGTGTGG
AGCATAGCCAAGAGAGATGCCATCTGTGGCAGCCCTGCAGCCGGCCTCAATGTTGGCAATGCCACCAATG
TGATCTTCTCCAGGTGCCGGGATGAGATGTTTATGACTGCTGGAAATGGGACAATTCGAGTATGGGAATT
GGATCTTCCAAATAGAAAAATCTGGCCAACTGAGAGCCAAACAGGACAGTTGAAAAGAATAGTCATGAGT
ATTGGAGTGGATGATGATGATAGCTTTTTCTACCTTGGCACCACGACTGGAGATATTCTAAAAATGAACC
CCAGGACTAAACTGCTGACAGATGTTGGGCCTGCGAAGGACAAATTCAGTTTGGGAGTGTCAGCTATCAG
GTGCCTGAAGATGGGGGGTTTGTTGGTGGGCTCTGGAGCCGGACTGCTGGTCTTCTGTAAAAGCCCTGGC
TACAAACCCATCAAGAAGATTCAGTTACAAGGCGGCATCACTTCTATCACACTTCGAGGAGAAGGACACC
AGTTTCTCGTAGGAACAGAAGAATCGCACATTTATCGTGTCAGCTTCACGGATTTCAAAGAGACGCTCAT
AGCGACTTGTCACTTTGATGCTGTCAAGGATATTGTCTTTCCATTTGGCACTGCTGAGCTATTTGCAACC
TGTGCCAAGAAGGATATCAGGGTGTGGCACACATCATCCAACAGGGAGCTGCTGCGGATCACCGTGCCCA
ACATGACCTGCCACGGCATCGACTTCATGAGGGACGGCAAAAGCATCATTTCAGCATGGAACGACGGTAA
AATCCGAGCCTTCGCCCCAGAGACAGGCCGACTGATGTATGTCATTAACAATGCTCACAGGATCGGCGTC
ACCGCCATCGCCACCACCAGTGACTGTAAAAGGGTCATCAGTGGCGGTGGGGAAGGGGAGGTGAGGGTAT
GGCAGATAGGCTGTCAGACCCAGAAGCTGGAGGAGGCCCTGAAGGAACACAAGTCATCAGTGTCCTGCAT
TAGGGTGAAGAGGAACAACGAGGAGTGTGTCACCGCCAGCACCGATGGGACTTGTATCATTTGGGACCTT
GTGCGTCTCAGGAGGAATCAGATGATACTAGCCAACACCTTATTCCAGTGTGTGTGCTATCACCCTGAGG
AGTTCCAGATCATCACCAGCGGAACAGACAGAAAGATTGCTTACTGGGAAGTATTTGATGGGACAGTAAT
CAGAGAATTGGAAGGTTCCCTGTCTGGGTCGATAAATGGCATGGATATCACACAGGAAGGGGTGCACTTT
GTCACAGGTGGAAATGACCATCTGGTCAAAGTTTGGGATTATAATGAGGGTGAAGTGACTCACGTTGGGG
TGGGACACAGTGGCAACATCACACGCATCCGCATAAGTCCAGGAAATCAATATATTGTTAGTGTAAGTGC
CGATGGAGCCATTTTGCGATGGAAGTACCCATATACCTCC
